>Addgene plasmid #85857 | AB.pCCL.sin.cPPT.GFP.miR-21-3p.sensor.PGK.dNGFR.WPRE | addgene full sequence | sequence record 169975 | Addgene NGS Result
ATGGTGAGCAAGGGCGAGGAGCTGTTCACCGGGGTGGTGCCCATCCTGGTCGAGCTGGACGGCGACGTAA
ACGGCCACAAGTTCAGCGTGTCCGGCGAGGGCGAGGGCGATGCCACCTACGGCAAGCTGACCCTGAAGTT
CATCTGCACCACCGGCAAGCTGCCCGTGCCCTGGCCCACCCTCGTGACCACCCTGACCTACGGCGTGCAG
TGCTTCAGCCGCTACCCCGACCACATGAAGCAGCACGACTTCTTCAAGTCCGCCATGCCCGAAGGCTACG
TCCAGGAGCGCACCATCTTCTTCAAGGACGACGGCAACTACAAGACCCGCGCCGAGGTGAAGTTCGAGGG
CGACACCCTGGTGAACCGCATCGAGCTGAAGGGCATCGACTTCAAGGAGGACGGCAACATCCTGGGGCAC
AAGCTGGAGTACAACTACAACAGCCACAACGTCTATATCATGGCCGACAAGCAGAAGAACGGCATCAAGG
TGAACTTCAAGATCCGCCACAACATCGAGGACGGCAGCGTGCAGCTCGCCGACCACTACCAGCAGAACAC
CCCCATCGGCGACGGCCCCGTGCTGCTGCCCGACAACCACTACCTGAGCACCCAGTCCGCCCTGAGCAAA
GACCCCAACGAGAAGCGCGATCACATGGTCCTGCTGGAGTTCGTGACCGCCGCCGGGATCACTCTCGGCA
TGGACGAGCTGTACAAGTAAAGCGGCCGCGTCGAGAGATGGGGGAGGCTAACTGAGCTAGCCGACCTTAA
CTGGGGAGTACTGGTCGACGTAGCACAGCCCATCGACTGGTGTTGACAGCCCATCGACTGGTGTTGACAG
CCCATCGACTGGTGTTGACAGCCCATCGACTGGTGTTGACAGCCCATCGACTGGTGTTGACAGCCCATCG
ACTGGTGTTGACCGGTACTAGCTTAGTCATGCACCGGGCTGCAGGAATTCGATGACAGGCGCAGCTTCCG
AGGGATTTGAGATCCAGACATGATAAGATACATTGATGAGTTTGGACAAACCAAAACTAGAATGCAGTGA
AAAAAATGCCTTATTTGTGAAATTTGTGATGCTATTGCCTTATTTGTAACCATTATAAGCTGCAATAAAC
AAGTTAACAACAACAATTGCATTCATTTTATGTTTCAGGTTCAGGGGGAGGTGTGGGAGGTTTTTTAAAG
CAAGTAAAACCTCTACAAATGTGGTATGGCTGATTATGATCAGATCTCTCGAGGCTAGTCTCGTGATCGA
TAAAATTTTGAATTTTTGTAATTTGTTTTTGTAATTCTTTAGTTTGTATGTCTGTTGCTATTATGTCTAC
TATTCTTTCCCCTGCACTGTACCCCCCAATCCCCCCTTTTCTTTTAAAAGTTAACCGATACCGTCGAGAT
CCGTTCACTAATCGAATGGATCTGTCTCTGTCTCTCTCTCCACCTTCTTCTTCTATTCCTTCGGGCCTGT
CGGGTCCCCTCGGGGTTGGGAGGTGGGTCTGAAACGATAATGGTGAATATCCCTGCCTAACTCTATTCAC
TATAGAAAGTACAGCAAAAACTATTCTTAAACCTACCAAGCCTCCTACTATCATTATGAATAATTTTATA
TACCACAGCCAATTTGTTATGTTAAACCAATTCCACAAACTTGCCCATTTATCTAATTCCAATAATTCTT
GTTCATTCTTTTCTTGCTGGTTTTGCGATTCTTCAATTAAGGAGTGTATTAAGCTTGTGTAATTGTTAAT
TTCTCTGTCCCACTCCATCCAGGTCGTGTGATTCCAAATCTGTTCCAGAGATTTATTACTCCAACTAGCA
TTCCAAGGCACAGCAGTGGTGCAAATGAGTTTTCCAGAGCAACCCCAAATCCCCAGGAGCTGTTGATCCT
TTAGGTATCTTTCCACAGCCAGGATTCTTGCCTGGAGCTGCTTGATGCCCCAGACTGTGAGTTGCAACAG
ATGCTGTTGCGCCTCAATAGCCCTCAGCAAATTGTTCTGCTGCTGCACTATACCAGACAATAATTGTCTG
GCCTGTACCGTCAGCGTCATTGACGCTGCGCCCATAGTGCTTCCTGCTGCTCCCAAGAACCCAAGGAACA
AAGCTCCTATTCCCACTGCTCTTTTTTCTCTCTGCACCACTCTTCTCTTTGCCTTGGTGGGTGCTACTCC
TAATGGTTCAATTTTTACTACTTTATATTTATATAATTCACTTCTCCAATTGTCCCTCATATCTCCTCCT
CCAGGTCTGAAGATCAGCGGCCGCTTGCTGTGCGGTGGTCTTACTTTTGTTTTGCTCTTCCTCTATCTTG
TCTAAAGCTTCCTTGGTGTCTTTTATCTCTATCCTTTGATGCACACAATAGAGGGTTGCTACTGTATTAT
ATAATGATCTAAGTTCTTCTGATCCTGTCTGAAGGGATGGTTGTAGCTGTCCCAGTATTTGTCTACAGCC
TTCTGATGTTTCTAACAGGCCAGGATTAACTGCGAATCGTTCTAGCTCCCTGCTTGCCCATACTATATGT
TTTAATTTATATTTTTTCTTTCCCCCTGGCCTTAACCGAATTTTTTCCCATCGCGATCTAATTCTCCCCC
GCTTAATACTGACGCTCTCGCACCCATCTCTCTCCTTCTAGCCTCCGCTAGTCAAAATTTTTGGCGTACT
CACCAGTCGCCGCCCCTCGCCTCTTGCCGTGCGCGCTTCAGCAAGCCGAGTCCTGCGTCGAGAGAGCTCC
TCTGGTTTCCCTTTCGCTTTCAAGTCCCTGTTCGGGCGCCACTGCTAGAGATTTTCCACACTGACTAAAA
GGGTCTGAGGGATCTCTAGTTACCAGAGTCACACAACAGACGGGCACACACTACTTGAAGCACTCAAGGC
AAGCTTTATTGAGGCTTAAGCAGTGGGTTCCCTAGTTAGCCAGAGAGCTCCCAGGCTCAGATCTGGTCTA
ACCAGAGAGACCCCGGTTCACTAAACGAGCTCTGCTTATATAGACCTCCCACCGTACACGCCTACCGCCC
ATTTGCGTCAATGGGGCGGAGTTGTTACGACATTTTGGAAAGTCCCGTTGATTTTGGTGCCAAAACAAAC
TCCCATTGACGTCAATGGGGTGGAGACTTGGAAATCCCCGTGAGTCAAACCGCTATCCACGCCCATTGAT
GTACTGCCAAAACCGCATCACCATGGTAATAGCGATGACTAATACGTAGATGTACTGCCAAGTAGGAAAG
TCCCATAAGGTCATGTACTGGGCATAATGCCAGGCGGGCCATTTACCGTCATTGACGTCAATAGGGGGCG
TACTTGGCATATGATACACTTGATGTACTGCCAAGTGGGCAGTTTACCGTAAATACTCCACCCATTGACG
TCAATGGAAAGTCCCTATTGGCGTTACTATGGGAACATACGTCATTATTGACGTCAATGGGCGGGGGTCG
TTGGGCGGTCAGCCAGGCGGGCCATTTACCGTAAGTTATGTAACGCGGAACTCCATATATGGGCTATGAA
CTAATGACCCCGTAATTGATTACTATTAATAACTAGTCAATAATCAATGTCAACATGGCGGTAATGTTGG
ACATGAGCCAATATAAATGTACATATTATGATATGGATACAACGTATGCAATGGCCAAGCTTGCAGCTCC
AGCTTTTGTTCCCTTTAGTGAGGGTTAATTGCGCGCTTGGCGTAATCATGGTCATAGCTGTTTCCTGTGT
GAAATTGTTATCCGCTCACAATTCCACACAACATACGAGCCGGAAGCATAAAGTGTAAAGCCTGGGGTGC
CTAATGAGTGAGCTAACTCACATTAATTGCGTTGCGCTCACTGCCCGCTTTCCAGTCGGGAAACCTGTCG
TGCCAGCTGCATTAATGAATCGGCCAACGCGCGGGGAGAGGCGGTTTGCGTATTGGGCGCTCTTCCGCTT
CCTCGCTCACTGACTCGCTGCGCTCGGTCGTTCGGCTGCGGCGAGCGGTATCAGCTCACTCAAAGGCGGT
AATACGGTTATCCACAGAATCAGGGGATAACGCAGGAAAGAACATGTGAGCAAAAGGCCAGCAAAAGGCC
AGGAACCGTAAAAAGGCCGCGTTGCTGGCGTTTTTCCATAGGCTCCGCCCCCCTGACGAGCATCACAAAA
ATCGACGCTCAAGTCAGAGGTGGCGAAACCCGACAGGACTATAAAGATACCAGGCGTTTCCCCCTGGAAG
CTCCCTCGTGCGCTCTCCTGTTCCGACCCTGCCGCTTACCGGATACCTGTCCGCCTTTCTCCCTTCGGGA
AGCGTGGCGCTTTCTCATAGCTCACGCTGTAGGTATCTCAGTTCGGTGTAGGTCGTTCGCTCCAAGCTGG
GCTGTGTGCACGAACCCCCCGTTCAGCCCGACCGCTGCGCCTTATCCGGTAACTATCGTCTTGAGTCCAA
CCCGGTAAGACACGACTTATCGCCACTGGCAGCAGCCACTGGTAACAGGATTAGCAGAGCGAGGTATGTA
GGCGGTGCTACAGAGTTCTTGAAGTGGTGGCCTAACTACGGCTACACTAGAAGAACAGTATTTGGTATCT
GCGCTCTGCTGAAGCCAGTTACCTTCGGAAAAAGAGTTGGTAGCTCTTGATCCGGCAAACAAACCACCGC
TGGTAGCGGTGGTTTTTTTGTTTGCAAGCAGCAGATTACGCGCAGAAAAAAAGGATCTCAAGAAGATCCT
TTGATCTTTTCTACGGGGTCTGACGCTCAGTGGAACGAAAACTCACGTTAAGGGATTTTGGTCATGAGAT
TATCAAAAAGGATCTTCACCTAGATCCTTTTAAATTAAAAATGAAGTTTTAAATCAATCTAAAGTATATA
TGAGTAAACTTGGTCTGACAGTTACCAATGCTTAATCAGTGAGGCACCTATCTCAGCGATCTGTCTATTT
CGTTCATCCATAGTTGCCTGACTCCCCGTCGTGTAGATAACTACGATACGGGAGGGCTTACCATCTGGCC
CCAGTGCTGCAATGATACCGCGAGACCCACGCTCACCGGCTCCAGATTTATCAGCAATAAACCAGCCAGC
CGGAAGGGCCGAGCGCAGAAGTGGTCCTGCAACTTTATCCGCCTCCATCCAGTCTATTAATTGTTGCCGG
GAAGCTAGAGTAAGTAGTTCGCCAGTTAATAGTTTGCGCAACGTTGTTGCCATTGCTACAGGCATCGTGG
TGTCACGCTCGTCGTTTGGTATGGCTTCATTCAGCTCCGGTTCCCAACGATCAAGGCGAGTTACATGATC
CCCCATGTTGTGCAAAAAAGCGGTTAGCTCCTTCGGTCCTCCGATCGTTGTCAGAAGTAAGTTGGCCGCA
GTGTTATCACTCATGGTTATGGCAGCACTGCATAATTCTCTTACTGTCATGCCATCCGTAAGATGCTTTT
CTGTGACTGGTGAGTACTCAACCAAGTCATTCTGAGAATAGTGTATGCGGCGACCGAGTTGCTCTTGCCC
GGCGTCAATACGGGATAATACCGCGCCACATAGCAGAACTTTAAAAGTGCTCATCATTGGAAAACGTTCT
TCGGGGCGAAAACTCTCAAGGATCTTACCGCTGTTGAGATCCAGTTCGATGTAACCCACTCGTGCACCCA
ACTGATCTTCAGCATCTTTTACTTTCACCAGCGTTTCTGGGTGAGCAAAAACAGGAAGGCAAAATGCCGC
AAAAAAGGGAATAAGGGCGACACGGAAATGTTGAATACTCATACTCTTCCTTTTTCAATATTATTGAAGC
ATTTATCAGGGTTATTGTCTCATGAGCGGATACATATTTGAATGTATTTAGAAAAATAAACAAATAGGGG
TTCCGCGCACATTTCCCCGAAAAGTGCCACCTAAATTGTAAGCGTTAATATTTTGTTAAAATTCGCGTTA
AATTTTTGTTAAATCAGCTCATTTTTTAACCAATAGGCCGAAATCGGCAAAATCCCTTATAAATCAAAAG
AATAGACCGAGATAGGGT
[37 nt withheld, positions 5969-6005]
AAAGAACGTGGACTCCAACGTCAAAGG
[49 nt withheld, positions 6033-6081]
T
[91 nt withheld, positions 6083-6173]
G
[124 nt withheld, positions 6175-6298]
CCCATTCGCCATTCAGGCTGCGCAACTGTTGGGAAGGGCGATCGGTGCGGGCCTCTTCGCTATTACGCCA
GCTGGCGAAAGGGGGATGTGCTGCAAGGCGATTAAGTTGGGTAACGCCAGGGTTTTCCCAGTCACGACGT
TGTAAAACGACGGCCAGTGAGCGCGCGTAATACGACTCACTATAGGGCGAATTGGGTACGTCCCTAGGCC
TCCAAAAAAGCCTCCTCACTACTTCTGGAATAGCTCAGAGGCCGAGGCGGCCTCGGCCTCTGCATAAATA
AAAAAAATTAGTCAGCCATGGGGCGGAGAATGGGCGGAACTGGGCGGAGTTAGGGGCGGGATGGGCGGAG
TTAGGGGCGGGATAGCTAGAGCCAGACATGATAAGATACATTGATGAGTTTGGACAAACCACAACTAGAA
TGCAGTGAAAAAAATGCTTTATTTGTGAAATTTGTGATGCTATTGCTTTATTTGTAACCATTATAAGCTG
CAATAAACAAGTTCCTCTCACTCTCTGATATTCATTTCTTTGCAAGTTATAAATACTGAATAATAAGATG
ACATGAACTACTACTGCTAGAGATTTTCCACACTGACTAAAAGGGTCTGAGGGATCTCTAGTTACCAGAG
TCACACAACAGACGGGCACACACTACTTGAAGCACTCAAGGCAAGCTTTATTGAGGCTTAAGCAGTGGGT
TCCCTAGTTAGCCAGAGAGCTCCCAGGCTCAGATCTGGTCTAACCAGAGAGACCCAGTACAAGCAAAAAG
CAGATCTTGTCTTCGTTGGGAGTGAATTAGCCCTTCCAGTCCCCCCTTTTCTTTTAAAAAGTGGCTAAGA
TCTACAGCTGCCTTGTAAGTCATTGGTCTTAAAGGTACCGAGCTCGAATTCCAGGCGGGGAGGCGGCCCA
AAGGGAGATCCGACTCGTCTGAGGGCGAAGGCGAAGACGCGGAAGAGGCCGCAGAGCCGGCAGCAGGCCG
CGGGAAGGAAGGTCCGCTGGATTGAGGGCCGAAGGGACGTAGCAGAAGGACGTCCCGCGCAGAATCCAGG
TGGCAACACAGGCGAGCAGCCATGGAAAGGACGTCAGCTTCCCCGACAACACCACGGAATTGTCAGTGCC
CAACAGCCGAGCCCCTGTCCAGCAGCGGGCAAGGCAGGCGGCGATGAGTTCCGCCGTGGCAATAGGGAGG
GGGAAAGCGAAAGTCCCGGAAAGGAGCTGACAGGTGGTGGCAATGCCCCAACCAGTGGGGGTTGCGTCAG
CAAACACAGTGCACACCACGCCACGTTGCCTGACAACGGGCCACAACTCCTCATAAAGAGACAGCAACCA
GGATTTATACAAGGAGGAGAAAATGAAAGCCATACGGGAAGCAATAGCATGATACAAAGGCATTAAAGCA
GCGTATCCACATAGCGTAAAAGGAGCAACATAGTTAAGAATACCAGTCAATCTTTCACAAATTTTGTAAT
CCAGAGGTTGATTGTCGACTCTAGACTCGACTCTAGAGGATCCCCCTGTTCCACCTCTTGAAGGCTATGT
AGGCCACAAGGCCCACAACCACAGCAGCCAGGATGGAGCAATAGACAGGGATGAGGTTGTCGGTGGTGCC
TCGGGTCACCACGGGCTGGGAGCTGCCCATCACTGTGGTCACCACACCTGCCACCGTGCTGGCTATGAGG
TCTTGTTCTGGAGGTGCCTCAGGCTCCTGGGTGCTGGGGGCTGTGCTGTCCGAGCCCTCTGGGGGTGTGG
ACCGTGTAATCCAACGGCCAGGGATCTCCTCGCACTCGGCGTCGGCCCAGCGTGTGCACTCGCGGAGCTG
GCGCTCGGTGTCCTCGCACACGGTGCAGGGCAGGCACGGGTCCACGTGGTTGGCCTCGTCGGAATACGTG
CCGTCGGGGCACTCCTCGCACACGGTGTTCTGCTTGTCCTGGCAGGAGAACACGAGGCCCGAGCCCGCCT
CGCACACGCGGCACGCCTCGCAGCGCCCAGTCGTCTCATCCTGGTAGTAGCCGTAGGCGCAGCGGCACAC
GGCGTCGTCGGCCTCCACGCACGGCGCCGACATGCTCTGGAGCCCCACGCACTCGGTGCACGGCTTGCAC
GGCTCGGTCGCGCTCACCACGTCGGAGAACGTCACGCTGTCCAGGCAGGGCTCACACACGGTCTGGTTGG
CTCCACAAGGCTGGGCCACACCCTCGCCCAGGTTGCAGGCTTTGCAGCACTCACCGCTGTGTGTGTACAG
GCCTGTGGGGCATGCCTCCTTGGCACCTCCAAGGGACACCCCCAGAAGCAGCAACAGCAGCAGGCGCGGC
CCGTCCATGGCGCGGCCGGTGGCACCTGCCCCCATCGCCCGCCTCCCGCGGCAGCGCTCGACTTCCAGCT
CGGTCCGCTTTGCGGACTGATGGGGCTGCGCTGCGCTGCGCTCCAGCGCCCCCCCTGCCCGCCGGAGCTG
GCCGCGGCCCGAATTCCTGCAGCCCGGGGGATCCCCCTGGGGAGAGAGGTCGGTGATTCGGTCAACGAGG
GAGCCGACTGCCGACGTGCGCTCCGGAGGCTTGCAGAATGCGGAACACCGCGCGGGCAGGAACAGGGCCC
ACACTACCGCCCCACACCCCGCCTCCCGCACCGCCCCTTCCCGGCCGCTGCTCTCGGCGCGCCCTGCTGA
GCAGCCGCTATTGGCCACAGCCCATCGCGGTCGGCGCGCTGCCATTGCTCCCTGGCGCTGTCCGTCTGCG
AGGGTACTAGTGAGACGTGCGGCTTCCGTTTGTCACGTCCGGCACGCCGCGAACCGCAAGGAACCTTCCC
GACTTAGGGGCGGAGCAGGAAGCGTCGCCGGGGGGCCCACAAGGGTAGCGGCGAAGATCCGGGTGACGCT
GCGAACGGACGTGAAGAATGTGCGAGACCCAGGGTCGGCGCCGCTGCGTTTCCCGGAACCACGCCCAGAG
CAGCCGCGTCCCTGCGCAAACCCAGGGCTGCCTTGGAAAAGGCGCAACCCCAACCCCGTGGAATTCGATA
TCAAGCTTCTCGAGGGTAGGCGTGTACGGTGGGAGGCCTATATAAGCAGAGCTCGTTTAGTGAACCGTCA
GATCGCCTGGAGACGCCATCCACGCTGTTTTGACCTCCATAGAAGACACCGGGACCGATCCAGCCTCCGC
GGAATTCACC
Features (pLannotate 1.2.2; 34 found; start..end, strand, type, name):
      1..720     +  CDS            EGFP: the original enhanced GFP (Yang et al., 1996) mammalian codon-optimized
    944..963     +  misc_feature   MCS (fragment): pBluescript multiple cloning site
    991..1125    -  polyA_signal   SV40 poly(A) signal: SV40 polyadenylation signal
   1148..1232    -  CDS            large T antigen (fragment): large T antigen from SV40 (simian virus 40)
   1262..1379    -  misc_feature   cPPT/CTS: central polypurine tract and central termination sequence of HIV-1
   1398..1498    -  CDS            Rev (fragment): human immunodeficiency virus 1 (HIV-1) Rev protein; rev; enhances nuclear export of unspliced and incompletely spliced viral mRNAs
   1875..2108    -  misc_feature   RRE: The Rev response element (RRE) of HIV-1 allows for Rev-dependent mRNA export from the nucleus to the cytoplasm.
   2254..2617    -  CDS            HIV-1 gag (fragment): gag protein from human immunodeficiency virus 1; gag
   2601..2726    -  misc_feature   HIV-1 Ψ: packaging signal of human immunodeficiency virus type 1
   2773..2953    -  LTR            5' LTR (truncated): truncated 5' long terminal repeat (LTR) from HIV-1
   2968..3171    -  promoter       CMV promoter: human cytomegalovirus (CMV) immediate early promoter
   3172..3551    -  enhancer       CMV enhancer: human cytomegalovirus immediate early enhancer
   3652..3670    -  promoter       T3 promoter: promoter for bacteriophage T3 RNA polymerase
   3715..3731    -  protein_bind   lac operator: The lac repressor binds to the lac operator to inhibit transcription in E. coli. This inhibition can be relieved by adding lactose or isopropyl-β-D-thiogalactopyranoside (IPTG). lac repressor encoded by lacI
   3739..3769    -  promoter       lac promoter: promoter for the E. coli lac operon
   3784..3805    -  protein_bind   CAP binding site: CAP binding activates transcription in the presence of cAMP. E. coli catabolite activator protein
   3818..3910    -  CDS            lacI (fragment): lac repressor; lacI; The lac repressor binds to the lac operator to inhibit transcription in E. coli. This inhibition can be relieved by adding lactose or isopropyl-β-D-thiogalactopyranoside (IPTG).
   4093..4681    -  rep_origin     ori: high-copy-number ColE1/pMB1/pBR322/pUC origin of replication
   4852..5712    -  CDS            AmpR: β-lactamase; bla; confers resistance to ampicillin, carbenicillin, and related antibiotics
   5713..5817    -  promoter       AmpR promoter: bla
   5870..6298    -  rep_origin     f1 ori (sequence partly withheld): f1 bacteriophage origin of replication; arrow indicates direction of (+) strand synthesis
   6303..6458    -  CDS            lacZα (fragment): LacZα fragment of β-galactosidase; lacZ fragment
   6466..6484    +  promoter       T7 promoter: promoter for bacteriophage T7 RNA polymerase
   6505..6640    -  rep_origin     SV40 ori: SV40 origin of replication
   6680..6801    -  polyA_signal   SV40 poly(A) signal: SV40 polyadenylation signal
   6873..7106    -  LTR            3' LTR (ΔU3): self-inactivating 3' long terminal repeat (LTR) from HIV-1
   7108..7176    -  CDS            nef (fragment): NEF_HV1Z2 - Experimental evidence at protein level: Swiss-Prot protein existence level 1. Extracellular Nef protein targets CD4(+) T-lymphocytes for apoptosis by interacting with CXCR4 surface receptors. From Human immunodeficiency virus type 1 group M subtype D (isolate Z2/CDC-Z34) (HIV-1).
   7193..7781    -  misc_feature   WPRE: woodchuck hepatitis virus posttranscriptional regulatory element
   7795..7813    -  misc_feature   MCS (fragment): pUC18/19 multiple cloning site
   7816..8643    -  CDS            NGFR (fragment): TNR16_HUMAN - Also known as TNFRSF16. Experimental evidence at protein level: Swiss-Prot protein existence level 1. Low affinity receptor which can bind to NGF, BDNF, NTF3, and NTF4. Forms a heterodimeric receptor with SORCS2 that binds the precursor forms of NGF, BDNF and NTF3 with high affinity, and has much lower affinity for mature NGF and BDNF (PubMed:24908487). Plays an important role in differentiation and survival of specific neuronal populations during development (By similarity). Can mediate cell survival as well as cell death of neural cells. Plays a role in the inactivation of RHOA
   8758..8782    -  misc_feature   MCS (fragment): pBluescript multiple cloning site
   8785..9295    -  promoter       hPGK promoter: human phosphoglycerate kinase 1 promoter
   9298..9321    +  misc_feature   MCS (fragment): pBluescript multiple cloning site
   9323..9361    +  promoter       minimal CMV promoter: human cytomegalovirus (CMV) immediate early promoter
