[The description below was written by a language model from this plasmid's Addgene catalogue record and pLannotate feature annotations shown in this document.]
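Description:
AB.pCCL.sin.cPPT.GFP.miR-21-3p.sensor.PGK.dNGFR.WPRE is a third-generation, self-inactivating HIV-1 lentiviral transfer plasmid that reports the activity of human miR-21-3p in transduced cells. It is maintained in E. coli through a high-copy ColE1/pUC origin with ampicillin resistance, and the backbone also carries f1 and SV40 origins. The viral genome is transcribed from a CMV enhancer/promoter fused to a truncated 5' LTR. It contains the Ψ packaging signal with a gag fragment, the RRE for Rev-dependent export, the cPPT/CTS, a WPRE and a ΔU3 3' LTR. The U3 deletion means that after integration the provirus has no LTR promoter activity.

The payload is a bidirectional expression unit. In the feature table the human PGK promoter sits back to back with a minimal CMV promoter. PGK drives a truncated NGFR (dNGFR) surface marker in one direction, with the WPRE downstream. The minimal CMV element faces the opposite way toward EGFP, which is followed by its own SV40 polyadenylation signal. The catalogue lists only PGK as the promoter. The 171 bp miR-21-3p sensor insert, cloned between NheI and AgeI, is not annotated. The unannotated gap between the EGFP coding sequence and its poly(A) signal, together with the order of parts in the name, suggests it lies in the EGFP 3' untranslated region, though the record does not confirm this.

In such a design, cells with active miR-21-3p would repress EGFP while dNGFR expression is unaffected and serves as an internal normaliser for transduction and expression. The associated publication describes microRNA sensor and decoy libraries for high-throughput measurement of microRNA activity. The sequenced record (9,458 nt) is slightly shorter than the stated total size of 9,480 bp.
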