Addgene plasmid #85857: AB.pCCL.sin.cPPT.GFP.miR-21-3p.sensor.PGK.dNGFR.WPRE
Purpose: Sensor Plasmid
Depositing lab: Brian Brown. Depositing organization: Icahn School of Medicine at Mount Sinai. Publication: High-throughput assessment of microRNA activity and function using microRNA sensor and decoy libraries. Mullokandov G, Baccarini A, Ruzo A, Jayaprakash AD, Tung N, Israelow B, Evans MJ, Sachidanandam R, Brown BD. Nat Methods. 2012 Jul 1;9(8):840-6. doi: 10.1038/nmeth.2078. PubMed 22751203.
Backbone
  Vector backbone: AB.pCCL.sin.cPPT.GFP.PGK.dNGFR.WPRE
  Backbone size w/o insert (bp): 9309
  Total vector size (bp): 9480
  Vector type: Lentiviral
  Selectable markers: eGFP, NGFR
Growth in bacteria
  Bacterial resistance: Ampicillin, 100 μg/mL
  Growth temperature: 37°C
  Growth strain: NEB Stable
  Copy number: High Copy
Gene/Insert
  Gene/Insert name: miR-21-3p Sensor
  Species: H. sapiens (human)
  Insert size (bp): 171
  Entrez Gene: MIR21 (a.k.a. MIRN21, hsa-mir-21, miR-21, miRNA21)
  Promoter: PGK
  Cloning method: Restriction Enzyme; 5′ cloning site NheI (not destroyed); 3′ cloning site AgeI (not destroyed)
  Sequencing primers: 5′ AACAGACATACAAACTAAAG
Terms and licenses: Academic/Nonprofit Terms; Industry Terms: Not Available to Industry
How to cite: AB.pCCL.sin.cPPT.GFP.miR-21-3p.sensor.PGK.dNGFR.WPRE was a gift from Brian Brown (Addgene plasmid # 85857 ; http://n2t.net/addgene:85857 ; RRID:Addgene_85857)
