>Addgene plasmid #85857 | AB.pCCL.sin.cPPT.GFP.miR-21-3p.sensor.PGK.dNGFR.WPRE | depositor partial sequence | sequence record 167155 | AB.pCCL.sin.cPPT.GFP.miR-21-3p.sensor.PGK.dNGFR.WPRE sequence 925 bps
TTCAAAATTTTATCGATCACGAGACTAGCCTCGAGAGATCTGATCATAATCAGCCATACCACATTTGTAG
AGGTTTTACTTGCTTTAAAAAACCTCCCACACCTCCCCCTGAACCTGAAACATAAAATGAATGCAATTGT
TGTTGTTAACTTGTTTATTGCAGCTTATAATGGTTACAAATAAGGCAATAGCATCACAAATTTCACAAAT
AAGGCATTTTTTTCACTGCATTCTAGTTTTGGTTTGTCCAAACTCATCAATGTATCTTATCATGTCTGGA
TCTCAAATCCCTCGGAAGCTGCGCCTGTCATCGAATTCCTGCAGCCCGGTGCATGACTAAGCTAGTACCG
GTCAACACCAGTCGATGGGCTGTCAACACCAGTCGATGGGCTGTCAACACCAGTCGATGGGCTGTCAACA
CCAGTCGATGGGCTGTCAACACCAGTCGATGGGCTGTCAACACCAGTCGATGGGCTGTGCTACGTCGACC
AGTACTCCCCAGTTAAGGTCGGCTAGCTCAGTTAGCCTCCCCCATCTCTCGACGCGGCCGCTTTACTTGT
ACAGCTCGTCCATGCCGAGAGTGATCCCGGCGGCGGTCACGAACTCCAGCAGGACCATGTGATCGCGCTT
CTCGTTGGGGTCTTTGCTCAGGGCGGACTGGGTGCTCAGGTAGTGGTTGTCGGGCAGCAGCACGGGGCCG
TCGCCGATGGGGGTGTTCTGCTGGTAGTGGTCGGCGAGCTGCACGCTGCCGTCCTCGATGTTGTGGCGGA
TCTTGAAGTTCACCTTGATGCCGTTCTTCTGCTTGTCGGCCATGATATAGACGTTGTGGCTGTTGTAGTT
GTACTCCAGCTTGTGCCCCAGGATGTTGCCGTCCTCCTTGAAGTCGATGCCCTTCAGCTCGATGCGGTTC
ACCAGGGTGTCGCCC
